Addgene plasmid #188397: pDR111_Bgal no NLS
Purpose: Expresses beta-galactosidase via Phyper-spank which is optimized for Bacillus subtilis. There is a secretion peptide (PhoD) that is fused to beta-galactosidase.
Depositing lab: Christopher Contag. Depositing organization: Michigan State University. Publication: Engineered endosymbionts that alter mammalian cell surface marker, cytokine and chemokine expression. Madsen CS, Makela AV, Greeson EM, Hardy JW, Contag CH. Commun Biol. 2022 Aug 30;5(1):888. doi: 10.1038/s42003-022-03851-6. PubMed 36042261.
Backbone
  Vector backbone: pDR111
  Backbone size w/o insert (bp): 7841
  Total vector size (bp): 11074
  Modifications to backbone: Addition of insert and fusion components to NheI site
  Vector type: Bacterial Expression
  Selectable markers: Spectinomycin for Bacillus subtilis
Growth in bacteria
  Bacterial resistance: Ampicillin, 100 μg/mL
  Growth temperature: 37°C
  Growth strain: DH5alpha
  Copy number: High Copy
Gene/Insert
  Gene/Insert name: lacZ (alt name: Beta-galactosidase)
  Species: Escherichia coli
  Insert size (bp): 3072
  Promoter: Phyper spank
  Tag / fusion protein: PhoD secretion peptide (N terminal on insert)
  Cloning method: Gibson Cloning
  Sequencing primers: 5′ cggTTATTTTTGACACCAGAC; 3′ tcgagggtAAaTGTGAGCaCTC
Terms and licenses: Academic/Nonprofit Terms; Industry Terms: Not Available to Industry
How to cite: pDR111_Bgal no NLS was a gift from Christopher Contag (Addgene plasmid # 188397 ; http://n2t.net/addgene:188397 ; RRID:Addgene_188397)
