[The description below was written by a language model from this plasmid's Addgene catalogue record and pLannotate feature annotations shown in this document.]
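Description:
pDR111_Bgal no NLS is a bacterial expression and integration plasmid built on the pDR111 backbone, designed to place an inducible, secretion-tagged beta-galactosidase gene in Bacillus subtilis. It is maintained in E. coli through a high-copy ColE1/pUC-type origin and an ampicillin resistance gene (bla with its own promoter). No Bacillus replication origin is annotated. Instead, two fragments of the B. subtilis amyE gene flank the payload. This arrangement allows double-crossover integration at the chromosomal amyE locus, with selection by the spectinomycin resistance gene (spc/aad9) that lies between the arms. The catalogue gives a total size of about 11.07 kb, close to the 11,087 nt of the sequenced record.

Between the amyE arms, the E. coli lacZ coding sequence (about 3.07 kb) was inserted by Gibson assembly at the NheI site. It is fused at its N terminus to the signal peptide of B. subtilis PhoD, a secreted phosphodiesterase whose leader directs export of the fusion protein. Expression comes from the Phyper-spank promoter, which is named in the catalogue but appears in the feature table only as its associated lac operator. A lacI repressor gene within the integrating segment makes transcription IPTG-inducible. Lambda t0 and rrnB T1/T2 terminators lie upstream of the promoter region. Several short annotated fragments in the backbone (TcR, NeoR/KanR, ldh, phage T5 and yeast matches) are partial hits and probably not functional elements. The name indicates that this version lacks a nuclear localization signal. The associated work concerns engineered B. subtilis endosymbionts that alter mammalian cell phenotypes, though the record does not state the specific role of this construct in that work.
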