Features (pLannotate 1.2.2; 20 found; start..end, strand, type, name):
    115..654     +  CDS            amyE (fragment): AMY_BACSU - Also known as amyA. Experimental evidence at protein level: Swiss-Prot protein existence level 1. From Bacillus subtilis (strain 168).
    795..1876    -  CDS            lacI (fragment): lac repressor; lacI; The lac repressor binds to the lac operator to inhibit transcription in E. coli. This inhibition can be relieved by adding lactose or isopropyl-β-D-thiogalactopyranoside (IPTG).
   2128..5200    -  CDS            lacZ (fragment): β-galactosidase; lacZ
   5200..5352    -  CDS            phoD (fragment): PPBD_BACSU - Also known as ycbS. Experimental evidence at protein level: Swiss-Prot protein existence level 1. From Bacillus subtilis (strain 168).
   5381..5401    -  protein_bind   lac operator (fragment): The lac repressor binds to the lac operator to inhibit transcription in E. coli. This inhibition can be relieved by adding lactose or isopropyl-β-D-thiogalactopyranoside (IPTG). lac repressor encoded by lacI
   5503..5537    -  terminator     lambda t0 terminator: minimal transcription terminator from phage lambda (Scholtissek and Grosse, 1987)
   5617..5644    -  terminator     rrnB T2 terminator: transcription terminator T2 from the E. coli rrnB gene
   5663..5749    -  terminator     rrnB T1 terminator: Escherichia coli rrnB; transcription terminator T1 from the E. coli rrnB gene
   6063..6824    +  CDS            spc: S9AD_ENTFL - Also known as aad9 From Enterococcus faecalis (Streptococcus faecalis).
   6952..7950    +  CDS            amyE (fragment): AMY_BACSU - Also known as amyA. Experimental evidence at protein level: Swiss-Prot protein existence level 1. From Bacillus subtilis (strain 168).
   8119..8271    +  CDS            ldh (fragment): LDH_MYCPN - Experimental evidence at protein level: Swiss-Prot protein existence level 1. Catalyzes the conversion of lactate to pyruvate. From Mycoplasma pneumoniae (strain ATCC 29342 / M129).
   8264..8560    +  CDS            TcR (fragment): tetracycline efflux protein; tet; confers resistance to tetracycline
   8561..8743    -  CDS            D20 (fragment): CAPSD_BPT5 - Experimental evidence at protein level: Swiss-Prot protein existence level 1. Major capsid protein that self-associates to form 120 hexamers and 11 pentamers, building the T=13 icosahedral capsid which about 860 Angstroms in diameter. Responsible for its self-assembly into a procapsid. The phage does not need to encode a separate scaffolfing protein because its capsid protein contains the delta domain that carries that function. The capsid gains its final stability through the reorganization of the subunits that takes place upon expansion. DNA encapsidation through the portal trig
   8754..8790    -  CDS            NeoR/KanR (fragment): aminoglycoside phosphotransferase confers resistance to neomycin, kanamycin, and G418 (Geneticin®)
   8922..9023    -  CDS            RAF1 (fragment): RAF_YEAST - Experimental evidence at transcript level: Swiss-Prot protein existence level 2. Antagonizes transcriptional repression of recombinase FLP by REP1-REP2. May play a role in plasmid partitioning. From Saccharomyces cerevisiae (strain ATCC 204508 / S288c) (Baker's yeast).
   9019..9078    -  CDS            ENDON_BPT5 (fragment): Experimental evidence at transcript level: Swiss-Prot protein existence level 2. Endonuclease responsible for the single-chain interruptions (nicks) located at specific positions in the minus strand of the viral genome. From Escherichia phage T5 (Enterobacteria phage T5).
   9145..9234    -  CDS            str (fragment): STR_KLEPN - Protein inferred from homology: Swiss-Prot protein existence level 3. The aminoglycoside phosphotransferases achieve inactivation of their antibiotic substrates by phosphorylation. From Klebsiella pneumoniae.
   9258..9846    -  rep_origin     ori: high-copy-number ColE1/pMB1/pBR322/pUC origin of replication
  10017..10877   -  CDS            AmpR: β-lactamase; bla; confers resistance to ampicillin, carbenicillin, and related antibiotics
  10878..10982   -  promoter       AmpR promoter: bla
>Addgene plasmid #188397 | pDR111_Bgal no NLS | addgene full sequence | sequence record 370470 | Addgene NGS Result
AACAAAATTCTCCAGTCTTCACATCGGTTTGAAAGGAGGAAGCGGAAGAATGAAGTAAGAGGGATTTTTG
ACTCCGAAGTAAGTCTTCAAAAAATCAAATAAGGAGTGTCAAGAATGTTTGCAAAACGATTCAAAACCTC
TTTACTGCCGTTATTCGCTGGATTTTTATTGCTGTTTCATTTGGTTCTGGCAGGACCGGCGGCTGCGAGT
GCTGAAACGGCGAACAAATCGAATGAGCTTACAGCACCGTCGATCAAAAGCGGAACCATTCTTCATGCAT
GGAATTGGTCGTTCAATACGTTAAAACACAATATGAAGGATATTCATGATGCAGGATATACAGCCATTCA
GACATCTCCGATTAACCAAGTAAAGGAAGGGAATCAAGGAGATAAAAGCATGTCGAACTGGTACTGGCTG
TATCAGCCGACATCGTATCAAATTGGCAACCGTTACTTAGGTACTGAACAAGAATTTAAAGAAATGTGTG
CAGCCGCTGAAGAATATGGCATAAAGGTCATTGTTGACGCGGTCATCAATCATACCACCAGTGATTATGC
CGCGATTTCCAATGAGGTTAAGAGTATTCCAAACTGGACACATGGAAACACACAAATTAAAAACTGGTCT
GATCGATGGGATGTCACGCAGAATTAAATAGTACATAATGGATTTCCTTACGCGAAATACGGGCAGACAT
GGCCTGCCCGGTTATTATTATTTTTGACACCAGACCAACTGGTAATGGTAGCGACCGGCGCTCAGGATCC
TAACTCACATTAATTGCGTTGCGCTCACTGCCCGCTTTCCAGTCGGGAAACCTGTCGTGCCAGCTGCATT
AATGAATCGGCCAACGCGCGGGGAGAGGCGGTTTGCGTATTGGGCGCCAGGGTGGTTTTTCTTTTCACCA
GTGAGACGGGCAACAGCTGATTGCCCTTCACCGCCTGGCCCTGAGAGAGTTGCAGCAAGCGGTCCACGCT
GGTTTGCCCCAGCAGGCGAAAATCCTGTTTGATGGTGGTTAACGGCGGGATATAACATGAGCTGTCTTCG
GTATCGTCGTATCCCACTACCGAGATATCCGCACCAACGCGCAGCCCGGACTCGGTAATGGCGCGCATTG
CGCCCAGCGCCATCTGATCGTTGGCAACCAGCATCGCAGTGGGAACGATGCCCTCATTCAGCATTTGCAT
GGTTTGTTGAAAACCGGACATGGCACTCCAGTCGCCTTCCCGTTCCGCTATCGGCTGAATTTGATTGCGA
GTGAGATATTTATGCCAGCCAGCCAGACGCAGACGCGCCGAGACAGAACTTAATGGGCCCGCTAACAGCG
CGATTTGCTGGTGACCCAATGCGACCAGATGCTCCACGCCCAGTCGCGTACCGTCTTCATGGGAGAAAAT
AATACTGTTGATGGGTGTCTGGTCAGAGACATCAAGAAATAACGCCGGAACATTAGTGCAGGCAGCTTCC
ACAGCAATGGCATCCTGGTCATCCAGCGGATAGTTAATGATCAGCCCACTGACGCGTTGCGCGAGAAGAT
TGTGCACCGCCGTTTTACAGGCTTCGACGCCGCTTCGTTCTACCATCGACACCACCACGCTGGCACCCAG
TTGATCGGCGCGAGATTTAATCGCCGCGACAATTTGCGACGGCGCGTGCAGGGCCAGACTGGAGGTGGCA
ACGCCAATCAGCAACGACTGTTTGCCCGCCAGTTGTTGTGCCACGCGGTTGGGAATGTAATTCAGCTCCG
CCATCGCCGCTTCCACTTTTTCCCGCGTTTTCGCAGAAACGTGGCTGGCCTGGTTCACCACGCGGGAAAC
GGTCTGATAAGAGACACCGGCATACTCTGCGACATCGTATAACGTTACTGGTTTCATCAAAATCGTCTCC
CTCCGTTTGAATATTTGATTGATCGTAACCAGATGAAGCACTCTTTCCACTATCCCTACAGTGTTATGGC
TTGAACAATCACGAAACAATAATTGGTACGTACGATCTTTCAGCCGACTCAAACATCAAATCTTACAAAT
GTAGTCTTTGAAAGTATTACATATGTAAGATTTAAATGCAACCGTTTTTTCGGAAGGAAATGATGACCTC
GTTTCCGCCGAATTAGCTTGCATGCGGTTATTTTTGACACCAGACCAACTGGTAATGGTAGCGACCGGCG
CTCAGCTGTAATTCCGCCGATACTGACGGGCTCCAGGAGTCGTCGCCACCAATCCCCATATGGAAACCGT
CGATATTCAGCCATGTGCCTTCTTCCGCGTGCAGCAGATGGCGATGGCTGGTTTCCATCAGTTGCTGTTG
ACTGTAGCGGCTGATGTTGAACTGGAAGTCGCCGCGCCACTGGTGTGGGCCATAATTCAATTCGCGCGTC
CCGCAGCGCAGACCGTTTTCGCTCGGGAAGACGTACGGGGTATACATGTCTGACAATGGCAGATCCCAGC
GGTCAAAACAGGCGGCAGTAAGGCGGTCGGGATAGTTTTCTTGCGGCCCTAATCCGAGCCAGTTTACCCG
CTCTGCTACCTGCGCCAGCTGGCAGTTCAGGCCAATCCGCGCCGGATGCGGTGTATCGCTCGCCACTTCA
ACATCAACGGTAATCGCCATTTGACCACTACCATCAATCCGGTAGGTTTTCCGGCTGATAAATAAGGTTT
TCCCCTGATGCTGCCACGCGTGAGCGGTCGTAATCAGCACCGCATCAGCAAGTGTATCTGCCGTGCACTG
CAACAACGCTGCTTCGGCCTGGTAATGGCCCGCCGCCTTCCAGCGTTCGACCCAGGCGTTAGGGTCAATG
CGGGTCGCTTCACTTACGCCAATGTCGTTATCCAGCGGTGCACGGGTGAACTGATCGCGCAGCGGCGTCA
GCAGTTGTTTTTTATCGCCAATCCACATCTGTGAAAGAAAGCCTGACTGGCGGTTAAATTGCCAACGCTT
ATTACCCAGCTCGATGCAAAAATCCATTTCGCTGGTGGTCAGATGCGGGATGGCGTGGGACGCGGCGGGG
AGCGTCACACTGAGGTTTTCCGCCAGACGCCACTGCTGCCAGGCGCTGATGTGCCCGGCTTCTGACCATG
CGGTCGCGTTCGGTTGCACTACGCGTACTGTGAGCCAGAGTTGCCCGGCGCTCTCCGGCTGCGGTAGTTC
AGGCAGTTCAATCAACTGTTTACCTTGTGGAGCGACATCCAGAGGCACTTCACCGCTTGCCAGCGGCTTA
CCATCCAGCGCCACCATCCAGTGCAGGAGCTCGTTATCGCTATGACGGAACAGGTATTCGCTGGTCACTT
CGATGGTTTGCCCGGATAAACGGAACTGGAAAAACTGCTGCTGGTGTTTTGCTTCCGTCAGCGCTGGATG
CGGCGTGCGGTCGGCAAAGACCAGACCGTTCATACAGAACTGGCGATCGTTCGGCGTATCGCCAAAATCA
CCGCCGTAAGCCGACCACGGGTTGCCGTTTTCATCATATTTAATCAGCGACTGATCCACCCAGTCCCAGA
CGAAGCCGCCCTGTAAACGGGGATACTGACGAAACGCCTGCCAGTATTTAGCGAAACCGCCAAGACTGTT
ACCCATCGCGTGGGCGTATTCGCAAAGGATCAGCGGGCGCGTCTCTCCAGGTAGCGAAAGCCATTTTTTG
ATGGACCATTTCGGCACAGCCGGGAAGGGCTGGTCTTCATCCACGCGCGCGTACATCGGGCAAATAATAT
CGGTGGCCGTGGTGTCGGCTCCGCCGCCTTCATACTGCACCGGGCGGGAAGGATCGACAGATTTGATCCA
GCGATACAGCGCGTCGTGATTAGCGCCGTGGCCTGATTCATTCCCCAGCGACCAGATGATCACACTCGGG
TGATTACGATCGCGCTGCACCATTCGCGTTACGCGTTCGCTCATCGCCGGTAGCCAGCGCGGATCATCGG
TCAGACGATTCATTGGCACCATGCCGTGGGTTTCAATATTGGCTTCATCCACCACATACAGGCCGTAGCG
GTCGCACAGCGTGTACCACAGCGGATGGTTCGGATAATGCGAACAGCGCACGGCGTTAAAGTTGTTCTGC
TTCATCAGCAGGATATCCTGCACCATCGTCTGCTCATCCATGACCTGACCATGCAGAGGATGATGCTCGT
GACGGTTAACGCCTCGAATCAGCAACGGCTTGCCGTTCAGCAGCAGCAGACCATTTTCAATCCGCACCTC
GCGGAAACCGACATCGCAGGCTTCTGCTTCAATCAGCGTGCCGTCGGCGGTGTGCAGTTCAACCACCGCA
CGATAGAGATTCGGGATTTCGGCGCTCCACAGTTTCGGGTTTTCGACGTTCAGACGTAGTGTGACGCGAT
CGGCATAACCACCACGCTCATCGATAATTTCACCGCCGAAAGGCGCGGTGCCGCTGGCGACCTGCGTTTC
ACCCTGCCATAAAGAAACTGTTACCCGTAGGTAGTCACGCAACTCGCCGCACATCTGAACTTCAGCCTCC
AGTACAGCGCGGCTGAAATCATCATTAAAGCGAGTGGCAACATGGAAATCGCTGATTTGTGTAGTCGGTT
TATGCAGCAACGAGACGTCACGGAAAATGCCGCTCATCCGCCACATATCCTGATCTTCCAGATAACTGCC
GTCACTCCAGCGCAGCACCATCACCGCGAGGCGGTTTTCTCCGGCGCGTAAAAATGCGCTCAGGTCAAAT
TCAGACGGCAAACGACTGTCCTGGCCGTAACCGACCCAGCGCCCGTTGCACCACAGATGAAACGCCGAGT
TAACGCCATCAAAAATAATTCGCGTCTGGCCTTCCTGTAGCCAGCTTTCATCAACATTAAATGTGAGCGA
GTAACAACCCGTCGGATTCTCCGTGGGAACAAACGGCGGATTGACCGTAATGGGATAGGTCACGTTGGTG
TAGATGGGCGCATCGTAACCGTGCATCTGCCAGTTTGAGGGGACGACGACAGTATCGGCCTCAGGAAGAT
CGCACTCCAGCCAGCTTTCCGGCACCGCTTCTGGTGCCGGAAACCAGGCAAAGCGCCATTCGCCATTCAG
GCTGCGCAACTGTTGGGAAGGGCGATCGGTGCGGGCCTCTTCGCTATTACGCCAGCTGGCGAAAGGGGGA
TGTGCTGCAAGGCGATTAAGTTGGGTAACGCCAGGGTTTTCCCAGTCACGACGTTGTAAAACGACGGCCA
GTGAATCCGTAATCATGGTCGCTCCCACTGATTGCGCAATTGTCAGTCCCAGTGACAGTCCCGCAATTTT
TCCCGCTCCTTGAATAAATTTTCTTCTGTCAAATGTGTTGTTTTGAAATGATTCTTCTTTCAGTTTTTGC
ACCCATTCGTCAAATCTTGAGTCATACGCCATAACTTACCTCCTTCTGTCGACTAAGCTTAATTGTTATC
CGCTCACAATTACACACATTATGCCACACCTTGTAGATAAAGTCAACAACTTTTGCAAAATGAATTGTGA
GTGCTCACATTTACCCTCGAGCAACGTTCTTGCCATTGCTGCATAAAAAACGCCCGGCGGCAACCGAGCG
TTCTGAATTAATTAATCATCGGGAAGATCTTCATCACCGAAACGCGGCAGGCAGCTCTAGAGTTAACAAG
AGTTTGTAGAAACGCAAAAAGGCCATCCGTCAGGATGGCCTTCTGCTTAGCTAGAGCGGCGGATTTGTCC
TACTCAGGAGAGCGTTCACCGACAAACAACAGATAAAACGAAAGGCCCAGTCTTTCGACTGAGCCTTTCG
TTTTATTTGATGCCTCAAGCTAGAGGTCGAATTCCTGCAGCTGGCGAATGGCGATTTTCGTTCGTGAATA
CATGTTATAATAACTATAACTAATAACGTAACGTGACTGGCAAGAGATATTTTTAAAACAATGAATAGGT
TTACACTTACTTTAGTTTTATGGAAATGAAAGATCATATCATATATAATCTAGAATAAAATTAACTAAAA
TAATTATTATCTAGATAAAAAATTTAGAAGCCAATGAAATCTATAAATAAACTAAATTAAGTTTATTTAA
TTAACAACTATGGATATAAAATAGGTACTAATCAAAATAGTGAGGAGGATATATTTGAATACATACGAAC
AAATTAATAAAGTGAAAAAAATACTTCGGAAACATTTAAAAAATAACCTTATTGGTACTTACATGTTTGG
ATCAGGAGTTGAGAGTGGACTAAAACCAAATAGTGATCTTGACTTTTTAGTCGTCGTATCTGAACCATTG
ACAGATCAAAGTAAAGAAATACTTATACAAAAAATTAGACCTATTTCAAAAAAAATAGGAGATAAAAGCA
ACTTACGATATATTGAATTAACAATTATTATTCAGCAAGAAATGGTACCGTGGAATCATCCTCCCAAACA
AGAATTTATTTATGGAGAATGGTTACAAGAGCTTTATGAACAAGGATACATTCCTCAGAAGGAATTAAAT
TCAGATTTAACCATAATGCTTTACCAAGCAAAACGAAAAAATAAAAGAATATACGGAAATTATGACTTAG
AGGAATTACTACCTGATATTCCATTTTCTGATGTGAGAAGAGCCATTATGGATTCGTCAGAGGAATTAAT
AGATAATTATCAGGATGATGAAACCAACTCTATATTAACTTTATGCCGTATGATTTTAACTATGGACACG
GGTAAAATCATACCAAAAGATATTGCGGGAAATGCAGTGGCTGAATCTTCTCCATTAGAACATAGGGAGA
GAATTTTGTTAGCAGTTCGTAGTTATCTTGGAGAGAATATTGAATGGACTAATGAAAATGTAAATTTAAC
TATAAACTATTTAAATAACAGATTAAAAAAATTATAAAAAAATTGAAAAAATGGTGGAAACACTTTTTTC
AATTTTTTTGTTTTATTATTTAATATTTGGGAAATATTCATTCTAATTGGTAATCAGATTTTAGAAAACA
ATAAACCCTTGCATAGGGGGAATCCGTTTAGGCTGGGCGGTGATAGCTTCTCGTTCAGGCAGTACGCCTC
TTTTCTTTTCCAGACCTGAGGGAGGCGGAAATGGTGTGAGGTTCCCGGGGAAAAGCCAAATAGGCGATCG
CGGGAGTGCTTTATTTGAAGATCAGGCTATCACTGCGGTCAATAGATTTCACAATGTGATGGCTGGACAG
CCTGAGGAACTCTCGAACCCGAATGGAAACAACCAGATATTTATGAATCAGCGCGGCTCACATGGCGTTG
TGCTGGCAAATGCAGGTTCATCCTCTGTCTCTATCAATACGGCAACAAAATTGCCTGATGGCAGGTATGA
CAATAAAGCTGGAGCGGGTTCATTTCAAGTGAACGATGGTAAACTGACAGGCACGATCAATGCCAGGTCT
GTAGCTGTGCTTTATCCTGATGATATTGCAAAAGCGCCTCATGTTTTCCTTGAGAATTACAAAACAGGTG
TAACACATTCTTTCAATGATCAACTGACGATTACCTTGCGTGCAGATGCGAATACAACAAAAGCCGTTTA
TCAAATCAATAATGGACCAGAGACGGCGTTTAAGGATGGAGATCAATTCACAATCGGAAAAGGAGATCCA
TTTGGCAAAACATACACCATCATGTTAAAAGGAACGAACAGTGATGGTGTAACGAGGACCGAGAAATACA
GTTTTGTTAAAAGAGATCCAGCGTCGGCCAAAACCATCGGCTATCAAAATCCGAATCATTGGAGCCAGGT
AAATGCTTATATCTATAAACATGATGGGAGCCGAGTAATTGAATTGACCGGATCTTGGCCTGGAAAACCA
ATGACTAAAAATGCAGACGGAATTTACACGCTGACGCTGCCTGCGGACACGGATACAACCAACGCAAAAG
TGATTTTTAATAATGGCAGCGCCCAAGTGCCCGGTCAGAATCAGCCTGGCTTTGATTACGTGCTAAATGG
TTTATATAATGACTCGGGCTTAAGCGGTTCTCTTCCCCATTGAGGGCAAGGCTAGACGGGACTTACCGAA
AGAAACCATCAATGATGGTTTCTTTTTTGTTCATAAATCAGACAAAACTTTTCTCTTGCAAAAGTTTGTG
AAGTGTTGCACAATATAAATGTGAAATACTTCACAAACAAAAAGACATCAAAGAGAAACATACCCTGCAA
GGATGCTGATATTGTCTGCATTTGCGCCGGAGCAAACCAAAAACCTGGTGAGACACGCCTTGAATTAGTA
GAAAAGAACTTGAAGATTTTCAAAGGCATCGTTAGTGAAGTCATGGCGAGCGGATTTGACGGCATTTTCT
TAGTCGCGACGCGAGGCTGGATGGCCTTCCCCATTATGATTCTTCTCGCTTCCGGCGGCATCGGGATGCC
CGCGTTGCAGGCCATGCTGTCCAGGCAGGTAGATGACGACCATCAGGGACAGCTTCAAGGATCGCTCGCG
GCTCTTACCAGCCTAACTTCGATCATTGGACCGCTGATCGTCACGGCGATTTATGCCGCCTCGGCGAGCA
CATGGAACGGGTTGGCATGGATTGTAGGCGCCGCCCTATACCTTGTCTGCCTCCCCGCGTTGCGTCGCGG
TGCATGGAGCCGGGCCACCTACTGAAGTGGATTTCTTTAAGAGCTCCTTTAACTTCCTCACCAGTAGTTG
TATCGGTACCATAAGTAGAAGCAGCAACCCAAGTAGCTTTACCAGCATCCGGTTCAACCAGCATAGTAAG
AATCTTACTGGACATCGGCAGTTCTTCGAACAGTGCGCCAACTACCAGCTCTTTCTGCAGTTCATTCAGG
GCACCGGAGAACCTGCGTGCAATCCATCTTGTTCAATCATGCGAAACGATCCTCATCCTGTCTCTTGATC
CATGGATTACGCGTTAACCCGGGCCCGCGGATGCATATGATCAGATCTTAAGGCCTAGGTCTAGAGTCTT
TGTTTTGACGCCATTAGCGTACGTAACAATCCTCGTTAAAGGACAAGGACCTGAGCGGAAGTGTATCGTA
CAGTAGACGGAGTATACTAGTATAGTCTATAGTCCGTGGAATTATTATATTTATCTCCGACGATATTCTC
ATCAGTGAAATCCAGCTGGAGTTCTTTAGCAAATTTTTTTATTAGCTGAACTTAGTATTAGTGGCCATAC
TCCTCCAATCCAAAGCTATTTAGAAAGATTACTATATCCTCAAACAGGCGGTAACCGGCCTCTTCATCGG
GAATGCGCGCGACCTTCAGCATCGCCGGCATGTCCCCCTGGCGGACGGGAAGTATCCAGCTCGAGGTCGG
GCCGCGTTGCTGGCGTTTTTCCATAGGCTCCGCCCCCCTGACGAGCATCACAAAAATCGACGCTCAAGTC
AGAGGTGGCGAAACCCGACAGGACTATAAAGATACCAGGCGTTTCCCCCTGGAAGCTCCCTCGTGCGCTC
TCCTGTTCCGACCCTGCCGCTTACCGGATACCTGTCCGCCTTTCTCCCTTCGGGAAGCGTGGCGCTTTCT
CATAGCTCACGCTGTAGGTATCTCAGTTCGGTGTAGGTCGTTCGCTCCAAGCTGGGCTGTGTGCACGAAC
CCCCCGTTCAGCCCGACCGCTGCGCCTTATCCGGTAACTATCGTCTTGAGTCCAACCCGGTAAGACACGA
CTTATCGCCACTGGCAGCAGCCACTGGTAACAGGATTAGCAGAGCGAGGTATGTAGGCGGTGCTACAGAG
TTCTTGAAGTGGTGGCCTAACTACGGCTACACTAGAAGGACAGTATTTGGTATCTGCGCTCTGCTGAAGC
CAGTTACCTTCGGAAAAAGAGTTGGTAGCTCTTGATCCGGCAAACAAACCACCGCTGGTAGCGGTGGTTT
TTTTGTTTGCAAGCAGCAGATTACGCGCAGAAAAAAAGGATCTCAAGAAGATCCTTTGATCTTTTCTACG
GGGTCTGACGCTCAGTGGAACGAAAACTCACGTTAAGGGATTTTGGTCATGAGATTATCAAAAAGGATCT
TCACCTAGATCCTTTTAAATTAAAAATGAAGTTTTAAATCAATCTAAAGTATATATGAGTAAACTTGGTC
TGACAGTTACCAATGCTTAATCAGTGAGGCACCTATCTCAGCGATCTGTCTATTTCGTTCATCCATAGTT
GCCTGACTCCCCGTCGTGTAGATAACTACGATACGGGAGGGCTTACCATCTGGCCCCAGTGCTGCAATGA
TACCGCGAGACCCACGCTCACCGGCTCCAGATTTATCAGCAATAAACCAGCCAGCCGGAAGGGCCGAGCG
CAGAAGTGGTCCTGCAACTTTATCCGCCTCCATCCAGTCTATTAATTGTTGCCGGGAAGCTAGAGTAAGT
AGTTCGCCAGTTAATAGTTTGCGCAACGTTGTTGCCATTGCTGCAGGCATCGTGGTGTCACGCTCGTCGT
TTGGTATGGCTTCATTCAGCTCCGGTTCCCAACGATCAAGGCGAGTTACATGATCCCCCATGTTGTGCAA
AAAAGCGGTTAGCTCCTTCGGTCCTCCGATCGTTGTCAGAAGTAAGTTGGCCGCAGTGTTATCACTCATG
GTTATGGCAGCACTGCATAATTCTCTTACTGTCATGCCATCCGTAAGATGCTTTTCTGTGACTGGTGAGT
ACTCAACCAAGTCATTCTGAGAATAGTGTATGCGGCGACCGAGTTGCTCTTGCCCGGCGTCAACACGGGA
TAATACCGCGCCACATAGCAGAACTTTAAAAGTGCTCATCATTGGAAAACGTTCTTCGGGGCGAAAACTC
TCAAGGATCTTACCGCTGTTGAGATCCAGTTCGATGTAACCCACTCGTGCACCCAACTGATCTTCAGCAT
CTTTTACTTTCACCAGCGTTTCTGGGTGAGCAAAAACAGGAAGGCAAAATGCCGCAAAAAAGGGAATAAG
GGCGACACGGAAATGTTGAATACTCATACTCTTCCTTTTTCAATATTATTGAAGCATTTATCAGGGTTAT
TGTCTCATGAGCGGATACATATTTGAATGTATTTAGAAAAATAAACAAATAGGGGTTCCGCGCACATTTC
CCCGAAAAGTGCCACCTGACGTCTAAGAAACCATTATTATCATGACATTAACCTATAAAAATAGGCGTAT
CACGAGGCCCTTTCGTCTTCAAGAATT
